>Addgene plasmid #232090 | pCas9-EcRT-GAL-Nat | addgene full sequence | sequence record 462306 | Addgene NGS Result
GGTGGCACTTTTCGGGGAAATGTGCGCGGAACCCCTATTTGTTTATTTTTCTAAATACATTCAAATATGT
ATCCGCTCATGAGACAATAACCCTGATAAATGCTTCAATAATATTGAAAAAGGAAGAGTATGAGTATTCA
ACATTTCCGTGTCGCCCTTATTCCCTTTTTTGCGGCATTTTGCCTTCCTGTTTTTGCTCACCCAGAAACG
CTGGTGAAAGTAAAAGATGCTGAAGATCAGTTGGGTGCACGAGTGGGTTACATCGAACTGGATCTCAACA
GCGGTAAGATCCTTGAGAGTTTTCGCCCCGAAGAACGTTTTCCAATGATGAGCACTTTTAAAGTTCTGCT
ATGTGGCGCGGTATTATCCCGTATTGACGCCGGGCAAGAGCAACTCGGTCGCCGCATACACTATTCTCAG
AATGACTTGGTTGAGTACTCACCAGTCACAGAAAAGCATCTTACGGATGGCATGACAGTAAGAGAATTAT
GCAGTGCTGCCATAACCATGAGTGATAACACTGCGGCCAACTTACTTCTGACAACGATCGGAGGACCGAA
GGAGCTAACCGCTTTTTTGCACAACATGGGGGATCATGTAACTCGCCTTGATCGTTGGGAACCGGAGCTG
AATGAAGCCATACCAAACGACGAGCGTGACACCACGATGCCTGTAGCAATGGCAACAACGTTGCGCAAAC
TATTAACTGGCGAACTACTTACTCTAGCTTCCCGGCAACAATTAATAGACTGGATGGAGGCGGATAAAGT
TGCAGGACCACTTCTGCGCTCGGCCCTTCCGGCTGGCTGGTTTATTGCTGATAAATCTGGAGCCGGTGAG
CGTGGGTCTCGCGGTATCATTGCAGCACTGGGGCCAGATGGTAAGCCCTCCCGTATCGTAGTTATCTACA
CGACGGGGAGTCAGGCAACTATGGATGAACGAAATAGACAGATCGCTGAGATAGGTGCCTCACTGATTAA
GCATTGGTAACTGTCAGACCAAGTTTACTCATATATACTTTAGATTGATTTAAAACTTCATTTTTAATTT
AAAAGGATCTAGGTGAAGATCCTTTTTGATAATCTCATGACCAAAATCCCTTAACGTGAGTTTTCGTTCC
ACTGAGCGTCAGACCCCGTAGAAAAGATCAAAGGATCTTCTTGAGATCCTTTTTTTCTGCGCGTAATCTG
CTGCTTGCAAACAAAAAAACCACCGCTACCAGCGGTGGTTTGTTTGCCGGATCAAGAGCTACCAACTCTT
TTTCCGAAGGTAACTGGCTTCAGCAGAGCGCAGATACCAAATACTGTTCTTCTAGTGTAGCCGTAGTTAG
GCCACCACTTCAAGAACTCTGTAGCACCGCCTACATACCTCGCTCTGCTAATCCTGTTACCAGTGGCTGC
TGCCAGTGGCGATAAGTCGTGTCTTACCGGGTTGGACTCAAGACGATAGTTACCGGATAAGGCGCAGCGG
TCGGGCTGAACGGGGGGTTCGTGCACACAGCCCAGCTTGGAGCGAACGACCTACACCGAACTGAGATACC
TACAGCGTGAGCTATGAGAAAGCGCCACGCTTCCCGAAGGGAGAAAGGCGGACAGGTATCCGGTAAGCGG
CAGGGTCGGAACAGGAGAGCGCACGAGGGAGCTTCCAGGGGGAAACGCCTGGTATCTTTATAGTCCTGTC
GGGTTTCGCCACCTCTGACTTGAGCGTCGATTTTTGTGATGCTCGTCAGGGGGGCGGAGCCTATGGAAAA
ACGCCAGCAACGCGGCCTTTTTACGGTTCCTGGCCTTTTGCTGGCCTTTTGCTCACATGTTCTTTCCTGC
GTTATCCCCTGATTCTGTGGATAACCGTATTACCGCCTTTGAGTGAGCTGATACCGCTCGCCGCAGCCGA
ACGACCGAGCGCAGCGAGTCAGTGAGCGAGGAAGCGGAAGAGCGCCCAATACGCAAACCGCCTCTCCCCG
CGCGTTGGCCGATTCATTAATGCAGCTGGCACGACAGGTTTCCCGACTGGAAAGCGGGCAGTGAGCGCAA
CGCAATTAATGTGAGTTAGCTCACTCATTAGGCACCCCAGGCTTTACACTTTATGCTTCCGGCTCGTATG
TTGTGTGGAATTGTGAGCGGATAACAATTTCACACAGGAAACAGCTATGACCATGATTACGCCAAGCTCG
AAATTAACCCTCACTAAAGGGAACAAAAGCTGCTAGAGCGGCCGCCAGCTGAAGCTTCGTACGCTGCAGG
TCGACGGATCCCCGGGTTAATTAAGGCGCGCCAGATCTGTTTAGCTTGCCTCGTCCCCGCCGGGTCACCC
GGCCAGCGACATGGAGGCCCAGAATACCCTCCTTGACAGTCTTGACGTGCGCAGCTCAGGGGCATGATGT
GACTGTCGCCCGTACATTTAGCCCATACATCCCCATGTATAATCATTTGCATCCATACATTTTGATGGCC
GCACGGCGCGAAGCAAAAATTACGGCTCCTCGCTGCAGACCTGCGAGCAGGGAAACGCTCCCCTCACAGA
CGCGTTGAATTGTCCCCACGCCGCGCCCCTGTAGAGAAATATAAAAGGTTAGGATTTGCCACTGAGGTTC
TTCTTTCATATACTTCCTTTTAAAATCTTGCTAGGATACAGTTCTCACATCACATCCGAACATAAACAAC
CATGGGTACCACTCTTGACGACACGGCTTACCGGTACCGCACCAGTGTCCCGGGGGACGCCGAGGCCATC
GAGGCACTGGATGGGTCCTTCACCACCGACACCGTCTTCCGCGTCACCGCCACCGGGGACGGCTTCACCC
TGCGGGAGGTGCCGGTGGACCCGCCCCTGACCAAGGTGTTCCCCGACGACGAATCGGACGACGAATCGGA
CGACGGGGAGGACGGCGACCCGGACTCCCGGACGTTCGTCGCGTACGGGGACGACGGCGACCTGGCGGGC
TTCGTGGTCGTCTCGTACTCCGGCTGGAACCGCCGGCTGACCGTCGAGGACATCGAGGTCGCCCCGGAGC
ACCGGGGGCACGGGGTCGGGCGCGCGTTGATGGGGCTCGCGACGGAGTTCGCCCGCGAGCGGGGCGCCGG
GCACCTCTGGCTGGAGGTCACCAACGTCAACGCACTGGCGATCCACGCGTACCGGCGGATGGGGTTCACC
CTCTGCGGCCTGGACACCGCCCTGTACGACGGCACCGCCTCGGACGGCGAGCAGGCGCTCTACATGAGCA
TGCCCTGCCCCTAATCAGTACTGACAATAAAAAGATTCTTGTTTTCAAGAACTTGTCATTTGTATAGTTT
TTTTATATTGTAGTTGTTCTATTTTAATCAAATGTTAGCGTGATTTATATTTTTTTTCGCCTCGACATCA
TCTGCCCAGATGCGAAGTTAAGTGCGCAGAAAGTAATATCATGCGTCAATCGTATGTGAATGCTGGTCGC
TATACTGCTGTCGATTCGATACTAACGCCGCCATCCAGTGTCGAAAACGAGCTCGAATTCATCGATGATA
TCAGATCCACTAGTGGCCTATGCGGCCGCCACCGCGGTGGAGCTCCAATTCGCCCTATAGTGAGTCGTAT
TACAATTCACTGGCCGTCGTTTTACAACGTCGTGACTGGGAAAACCCTGGCGTTACCCAACTTAATCGCC
TTGCAGCACATCCCCCTTTCGCCAGCTGGCGTAATAGCGAAGAGGCCCGCACCGATCGCCCTTCCCAACA
GTTGCGCAGCCTGAATGGCGAATGG
[124 nt withheld, positions 3736-3859]
C
[91 nt withheld, positions 3861-3951]
A
[49 nt withheld, positions 3953-4001]
CCTTTGACGTTGGAGTCCACGTTCTTT
[37 nt withheld, positions 4029-4065]
ACCCTATCTCGGTCTATTCTTTTGATTTATAAGGGATTTTGCCGATTTCGGCCTATTGGTTAAAAAATGA
GCTGATTTAACAAAAATTTAACGCGAATTTTAACAAAATATTAACGCTTACAATTTCCTGATGCGGTATT
TTCTCCTTACGCATCTGTGCGGTATTTCACACCGCATAGGGTAATAACTGATATAATTAAATTGAAGCTC
TAATTTGTGAGTTTAGTATACATGCATGCGAATTGCATATCTTTCCATAGATTTTCAATTTTTGATGTCT
CCATGGTGGTACAGAGAACTTGTAAACAATTCGGTCCCTACATGTGAGGAAATTCGCTGTGACACTTTTA
TCACTGAACTCCAAATTTAAAAAATAGCATAAAATTCGTTATACAGCAAATCTATGTGTTGCAATTAAGA
ACTAAAAGATATAGAGTGCATATTTTCAAGAAGGATAGTAAGCTGGCAAATCAAGTCTTAGCCTTGTTCA
ATGGGTTCTTACCGTACTTCTTTTCCAACTTAGAGATGTAGGTAATCAATCTTCTGTGGGACTTAGAATC
AACGGACAAGATGAAAGACAACCAACCTCTAACATGTTCGATTTCGGAGGATTTACCGCAGAAAATATGG
TGGATCTTGGCTCTGATTTCTTTGTACTTTTCTCTACCAATACCAACCTTTTCTTGGGAGATAACCAAAC
CGGTAACTTTTCTTTGGGATCTTGGACCAGAAATACAGGTCTTTTTGGAGTTGATGACCAAACCTTCTGA
TGGAATAATGGAGAACAAGAAGTCTCTGGCCTTAACAACTTTCTTCATAGATTGAGCAGACAAGGTCAAG
TCATCAGCGTATCTAGTGTATATCAAACCTCTAGAACCAGCATAACCTTGAATTCTGTAGTCCAACTTGG
AGCAAATCAAGTTAGCCAATTTTGGAGAAGATGGAGCACCTTGTGGCAACAAGTTCTTGTAGCAGCAAAT
CTTGGTCAAAACAGAGGAGATCAATCTGTTGTAACCCAAAGAATGGAAAACACCGAAAACCTTGTTAGCA
GTCAAAGATGGGAAGAAATCTTCCAAGTCGATGTTCAAAATGAAGTTGGCACCAATATGTGGAGTGGCAT
TGTTCAAGATGGATTGGTGCTTTTCAAAACCGATAGAAAATGGGGAGGAGGATAACTTGTCCAAGATGTT
TCTCAAAACCCAACCTTGTAAAGCCTTCAATTCTCTGGATGGTTGGTAGATAGTTCTCATTCTCTTTTCT
GGACCCTTCTTTTCAACAGTGTAGATTCTGTATCTGAAATCGGCGGTGTAGATCAATAATCTCAAGGTTT
CAACAGAAATTCTGGTAGCCTTAGACATATCGTGCAAGTTGTTCATGACTGGCAAACCCAAATTTCTCAA
TCTGAAGGTGTTCAAGTATTCAGCGGACTTGACCTTTCTTTTCTTCTTTGGTGGCATTTATATTGAATTT
TCAAAAATTCTTACTTTTTTTTTGGATGGACGCAAAGAAGTTTAATAATCATATTACATGGCATTACCAC
CATATACATATCCATATCTAATCTTACTTATATGTTGTGGAAATGTAAAGAGCCCCATTATCTTAGCCTA
AAAAAACCTTCTCTTTGGAACTTTCAGTAATACGCTTAACTGCTCATTGCTATATTGAAGTACGGATTAG
AAGCCGCCGAGCGGGCGACAGCCCTCCGACGGAAGACTCTCCTCCGTGCGTCCTCGTCTTCACCGGTCGC
GTTCCTGAAACGCAGATGTGCCTCGCGCCGCACTGCTCCGAACAATAAAGATTCTACAATACTAGCTTTT
ATGGTTATGAAGAGGAAAAATTGGCAGTAACCTGGCCCCACAAACCTTCAAATTAACGAATCAAATTAAC
AACCATAGGATGATAATGCGATTAGTTTTTTAGCCTTATTTCTGGGGTAATTAATCAGCGAAGCGATGAT
TTTTGATCTATTAACAGATATATAAATGGAAAAGCTGCATAACCACTTTAACTAATACTTTCAACATTTT
CAGTTTGTATTACTTCTTATTCAAATGTCATAAAAGTATCAACAAAAAATTGTTAATATACCTCTATACT
TTAACGTCAAGGAGAAAAAACAACTAGTGGATCCCCCGGGAAAAAAATGGACAAGAAGTACTCCATTGGG
CTCGATATCGGCACAAACAGCGTCGGTTGGGCCGTCATTACGGACGAGTACAAGGTGCCGAGCAAAAAAT
TCAAAGTTCTGGGCAATACCGATCGCCACAGCATAAAGAAGAACCTCATTGGCGCCCTCCTGTTCGACTC
CGGGGAGACGGCCGAAGCCACGCGGCTCAAAAGAACAGCACGGCGCAGATATACCCGCAGAAAGAATCGG
ATCTGCTACCTGCAGGAGATCTTTAGTAATGAGATGGCTAAGGTGGATGACTCTTTCTTCCATAGGCTGG
AGGAGTCCTTTTTGGTGGAGGAGGATAAAAAGCACGAGCGCCACCCAATCTTTGGCAATATCGTGGACGA
GGTGGCGTACCATGAAAAGTACCCAACCATATATCATCTGAGGAAGAAGCTTGTAGACAGTACTGATAAG
GCTGACTTGCGGTTGATCTATCTCGCGCTGGCGCATATGATCAAATTTCGGGGACACTTCCTCATCGAGG
GGGACCTGAACCCAGACAACAGCGATGTCGACAAACTCTTTATCCAACTGGTTCAGACTTACAATCAGCT
TTTCGAAGAGAACCCGATCAACGCATCCGGAGTTGACGCCAAAGCAATCCTGAGCGCTAGGCTGTCCAAA
TCCCGGCGGCTCGAAAACCTCATCGCACAGCTCCCTGGGGAGAAGAAGAACGGCCTGTTTGGTAATCTTA
TCGCCCTGTCACTCGGGCTGACCCCCAACTTTAAATCTAACTTCGACCTGGCCGAAGATGCCAAGCTTCA
ACTGAGCAAAGACACCTACGATGATGATCTCGACAATCTGCTGGCCCAGATCGGCGACCAGTACGCAGAC
CTTTTTTTGGCGGCAAAGAACCTGTCAGACGCCATTCTGCTGAGTGATATTCTGCGAGTGAACACGGAGA
TCACCAAAGCTCCGCTGAGCGCTAGTATGATCAAGCGCTATGATGAGCACCACCAAGACTTGACTTTGCT
GAAGGCCCTTGTCAGACAGCAACTGCCTGAGAAGTACAAGGAAATTTTCTTCGATCAGTCTAAAAATGGC
TACGCCGGATACATTGACGGCGGAGCAAGCCAGGAGGAATTTTACAAATTTATTAAGCCCATCTTGGAAA
AAATGGACGGCACCGAGGAGCTGCTGGTAAAGCTTAACAGAGAAGATCTGTTGCGCAAACAGCGCACTTT
CGACAATGGAAGCATCCCCCACCAGATTCACCTGGGCGAACTGCACGCTATCCTCAGGCGGCAAGAGGAT
TTCTACCCCTTTTTGAAAGATAACAGGGAAAAGATTGAGAAAATCCTCACATTTCGGATACCCTACTATG
TAGGCCCCCTCGCCCGGGGAAATTCCAGATTCGCGTGGATGACTCGCAAATCAGAAGAGACCATCACTCC
CTGGAACTTCGAGGAAGTCGTGGATAAGGGGGCCTCTGCCCAGTCCTTCATCGAAAGGATGACTAACTTT
GATAAAAATCTGCCTAACGAAAAGGTGCTTCCTAAACACTCTCTGCTGTACGAGTACTTCACAGTTTATA
ACGAGCTCACCAAGGTCAAATACGTCACAGAAGGGATGAGAAAGCCAGCATTCCTGTCTGGAGAGCAGAA
GAAAGCTATCGTGGACCTCCTCTTCAAGACGAACCGGAAAGTTACCGTGAAACAGCTCAAAGAAGACTAT
TTCAAAAAGATTGAATGTTTCGACTCTGTTGAAATCAGCGGAGTGGAGGATCGCTTCAACGCATCCCTGG
GAACGTATCACGATCTCCTGAAAATCATTAAAGACAAGGACTTCCTGGACAATGAGGAGAACGAGGACAT
TCTTGAGGACATTGTCCTCACCCTTACGTTGTTTGAAGATAGGGAGATGATTGAAGAACGCTTGAAAACT
TACGCTCATCTCTTCGACGACAAAGTCATGAAACAGCTCAAGAGGCGCCGATATACAGGATGGGGGCGGC
TGTCAAGAAAACTGATCAATGGGATCCGAGACAAGCAGAGTGGAAAGACAATCCTGGATTTTCTTAAGTC
CGATGGATTTGCCAACCGGAACTTCATGCAGTTGATCCATGATGACTCTCTCACCTTTAAGGAGGACATC
CAGAAAGCACAAGTTTCTGGCCAGGGGGACAGTCTTCACGAGCACATCGCTAATCTTGCAGGTAGCCCAG
CTATCAAAAAGGGAATACTGCAGACCGTTAAGGTCGTGGATGAACTCGTCAAAGTAATGGGAAGGCATAA
GCCCGAGAATATCGTTATCGAGATGGCCCGAGAGAACCAAACTACCCAGAAGGGACAGAAGAACAGTAGG
GAAAGGATGAAGAGGATTGAAGAGGGTATAAAAGAACTGGGGTCCCAAATCCTTAAGGAACACCCAGTTG
AAAACACCCAGCTTCAGAATGAGAAGCTCTACCTGTACTACCTGCAGAACGGCAGGGACATGTACGTGGA
TCAGGAACTGGACATCAATCGGCTCTCCGACTACGACGTGGATCATATCGTGCCCCAGTCTTTTCTCAAA
GATGATTCTATTGATAATAAAGTGTTGACAAGATCCGATAAAAATAGAGGGAAGAGTGATAACGTCCCCT
CAGAAGAAGTTGTCAAGAAAATGAAAAATTATTGGCGGCAGCTGCTGAACGCCAAACTGATCACACAACG
GAAGTTCGATAATCTGACTAAGGCTGAACGAGGTGGCCTGTCTGAGTTGGATAAAGCCGGCTTCATCAAA
AGGCAGCTTGTTGAGACACGCCAGATCACCAAGCACGTGGCCCAAATTCTCGATTCACGCATGAACACCA
AGTACGATGAAAATGACAAACTGATTCGAGAGGTGAAAGTTATTACTCTGAAGTCTAAGCTGGTCTCAGA
TTTCAGAAAGGACTTTCAGTTTTATAAGGTGAGAGAGATCAACAATTACCACCATGCGCATGATGCCTAC
CTGAATGCAGTGGTAGGCACTGCACTTATCAAAAAATATCCCAAGCTTGAATCTGAATTTGTTTACGGAG
ACTATAAAGTGTACGATGTTAGGAAAATGATCGCAAAGTCTGAGCAGGAAATAGGCAAGGCCACCGCTAA
GTACTTCTTTTACAGCAATATTATGAATTTTTTCAAGACCGAGATTACACTGGCCAATGGAGAGATTCGG
AAGCGACCACTTATCGAAACAAACGGAGAAACAGGAGAAATCGTGTGGGACAAGGGTAGGGATTTCGCGA
CAGTCCGGAAGGTCCTGTCCATGCCGCAGGTGAACATCGTTAAAAAGACCGAAGTACAGACCGGAGGCTT
CTCCAAGGAAAGTATCCTCCCGAAAAGGAACAGCGACAAGCTGATCGCACGCAAAAAAGATTGGGACCCC
AAGAAATACGGCGGATTCGATTCTCCTACAGTCGCTTACAGTGTACTGGTTGTGGCCAAAGTGGAGAAAG
GGAAGTCTAAAAAACTCAAAAGCGTCAAGGAACTGCTGGGCATCACAATCATGGAGCGATCAAGCTTCGA
AAAAAACCCCATCGACTTTCTCGAGGCGAAAGGATATAAAGAGGTCAAAAAAGACCTCATCATTAAGCTT
CCCAAGTACTCTCTCTTTGAGCTTGAAAACGGCCGGAAACGAATGCTCGCTAGTGCGGGCGAGCTGCAGA
AAGGTAACGAGCTGGCACTGCCCTCTAAATACGTTAATTTCTTGTATCTGGCCAGCCACTATGAAAAGCT
CAAAGGGTCTCCCGAAGATAATGAGCAGAAGCAGCTGTTCGTGGAACAACACAAACACTACCTTGATGAG
ATCATCGAGCAAATAAGCGAATTCTCCAAAAGAGTGATCCTCGCCGACGCTAACCTCGATAAGGTGCTTT
CTGCTTACAATAAGCACAGGGATAAGCCCATCAGGGAGCAGGCAGAAAACATTATCCACTTGTTTACTCT
GACCAACTTGGGCGCGCCTGCAGCCTTCAAGTACTTCGACACCACCATAGACAGAAAGCGGTACACCTCT
ACAAAGGAGGTCCTGGACGCCACACTGATTCATCAGTCAATTACGGGGCTCTATGAAACAAGAATCGACC
TCTCTCAGCTCGGTGGAGACAGCAGGGCTGACCCCAAGAAGAAGAGGAAGGTGTGATCTCTTCTCGAGTC
ATGTAATTAGTTATGTCACGCTTACATTCACGCCCTCCCCCCACATCCGCTCTAACCGAAAAGGAAGGAG
TTAGACAACCTGAAGTCTAGGTCCCTATTTATTTTTTTATAGTTATGTTAGTATTAAGAACGTTATTTAT
ATTTCAAATTTTTCTTTTTTTTCTGTACAGACGCGTGTACGCATGTAACATTATACTGAAAACCTTGCTT
GAGAAGGTTTTGGGACGCTCGAAGGCTTTAATTTCATCCGGGAGCTGCATGTGTCAGAGGTTTTCACCGT
CATCACCGAAACGCGCGAGACGAAAGGGCCTCGTGATACGCCTATTTTTATAGGTTAATGTCATGATAAT
AATGGTTTCTTAGACGGATCGCTTGCCTGTAACTTACACGCGCCTCGTATCTTTTAATGATGGAATAATT
TGGGAATTTACTCTGTGTTTATTTATTTTTATGTTTTGTATTTGGATTTTAGAAAGTAAATAAAGAAGGT
AGAAGAGTTACGGAATGAAGAAAAAAAAATAAACAAAGGTTTAAAAAATTTCAACAAAAAGCGTACTTTA
CATATATATTTATTAGACAAGAAAAGCAGATTAAATAGATATACATTCGATTAACGATAAGTAAAATGTA
AAATCACAGGATTTTCGTGTGTGGTCTTCTACACAGACAAGATGAAACAATTCGGCATTAATACCTGAGA
GCAGGAAGAGCAAGATAAAAGGTAGTATTTGTTGGCGATCCCCCTAGAGTCTTTTACATCTTCGGAAAAC
AAAAACTATTTTTTCTTTAATTTCTTTTTTTACTTTCTATTTTTAATTTATATATTTATATTAAAAAATT
TAAATTATAATTATTTTTATAGCACGTGATGAAAAGGACCCA
Features (pLannotate 1.2.2; 23 found; start..end, strand, type, name):
     25..129     +  promoter       AmpR promoter: bla
    130..990     +  CDS            AmpR: β-lactamase; bla; confers resistance to ampicillin, carbenicillin, and related antibiotics
   1161..1749    +  rep_origin     ori: high-copy-number ColE1/pMB1/pBR322/pUC origin of replication
   1932..2024    +  CDS            lacI (fragment): lac repressor; lacI; The lac repressor binds to the lac operator to inhibit transcription in E. coli. This inhibition can be relieved by adding lactose or isopropyl-β-D-thiogalactopyranoside (IPTG).
   2037..2058    +  protein_bind   CAP binding site: CAP binding activates transcription in the presence of cAMP. E. coli catabolite activator protein
   2073..2103    +  promoter       lac promoter: promoter for the E. coli lac operon
   2107..2129    +  protein_bind   lac operator (fragment): The lac repressor binds to the lac operator to inhibit transcription in E. coli. This inhibition can be relieved by adding lactose or isopropyl-β-D-thiogalactopyranoside (IPTG). lac repressor encoded by lacI
   2172..2190    +  promoter       T3 promoter: promoter for bacteriophage T3 RNA polymerase
   2318..2661    +  promoter       TEF promoter: Ashbya gossypii TEF promoter
   2668..3232    +  CDS            NrsR (fragment): nourseothricin acetyltransferase; Streptomyces noursei nat1; confers resistance to nourseothricin
   3240..3437    +  terminator     TEF terminator: Ashbya gossypii TEF terminator
   3522..3545    -  misc_feature   MCS (fragment): pBluescript multiple cloning site
   3554..3572    -  promoter       T7 promoter: promoter for bacteriophage T7 RNA polymerase
   3575..3732    +  CDS            lacZα (fragment): LacZα fragment of β-galactosidase; lacZ fragment
   3736..4164    +  rep_origin     f1 ori (sequence partly withheld): f1 bacteriophage origin of replication; arrow indicates direction of (+) strand synthesis
   4192..4243    -  misc_feature   bom (fragment): basis of mobility region from pBR322
   4539..5495    -  CDS            RT86_ECOLX: Protein predicted: Swiss-Prot protein existence level 4. Participates in the synthesis of a msDNA (a branched RNA linked by a 2',5'-phosphodiester linkage to a single-stranded DNA) of unknown function. The retron transcript serves as primer and template to the reaction, and codes for the RT. From Escherichia coli.
   5534..6186    +  promoter       GAL1,10 promoter: GAL1 and GAL10 genes of S. cerevisiae; divergent inducible promoter, regulated by Gal4
   6187..6205    +  misc_feature   MCS (fragment): pBluescript multiple cloning site
   6212..10315   +  CDS            cas9: CAS9_STRP1 - Also known as csn1 From Streptococcus pyogenes serotype M1.
  10410..10599   +  terminator     CYC1 terminator: S. cerevisiae CYC1; transcription terminator for CYC1
  10629..10664   -  CDS            rop (fragment): Rop protein, which maintains plasmids at low copy number; rop
  10732..11235   -  misc_feature   CEN/ARS: S. cerevisiae CEN6 centromere fused to an autonomously replicating sequence
