[The description below was written by a language model from this plasmid's Addgene catalogue record and pLannotate feature annotations shown in this document.]
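Description:
pCas9-EcRT-GAL-Nat is a yeast–E. coli shuttle plasmid of about 11.2 kb built on the pAG26 backbone for retron-assisted CRISPR-Cas9 genome editing in Saccharomyces cerevisiae. In yeast it is maintained at low copy by a CEN6/ARS element. It is selected with nourseothricin through a NatMX cassette, in which the Streptomyces noursei nat1 acetyltransferase gene sits between the Ashbya gossypii TEF promoter and terminator. According to the depositor's notes, this marker replaced the HphMX cassette of the parent vector. In bacteria the plasmid replicates from a high-copy ColE1/pUC-type origin and carries the β-lactamase gene for ampicillin selection. The backbone also retains an f1 origin, T3 and T7 promoters, and fragments of lac, lacZα, rop and bom sequence.

The payload is organised around the divergent GAL1-GAL10 promoter, which is regulated by Gal4 and induced by galactose. In one direction it drives the Streptococcus pyogenes Cas9 coding sequence, which is followed by the CYC1 terminator. In the opposite direction it drives the E. coli Ec86 retron reverse transcriptase, codon optimised for yeast. No terminator is annotated downstream of the reverse transcriptase. This part of the plasmid was derived in part from an earlier retron editing vector and was inserted between retained PfoI and Mph1103I sites. A single galactose shift therefore switches on both enzymes together.

The feature table shows no guide RNA or retron msr/msd donor cassette, so these components presumably have to come from a separate construct. In retron-based editing, the reverse transcriptase copies a retron-embedded donor template into single-stranded DNA in vivo. That DNA then serves as the repair template for Cas9-induced breaks.
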