Addgene plasmid #232090: pCas9-EcRT-GAL-Nat
Purpose: Yeast CEN plasmid for galactose-inducible expression of spCas9 and Ec86 reverse transcriptase.
Depositing lab: Jeffrey Lewis. Depositing organization: University of Arkansas. Publication: Improved vectors for retron-mediated CRISPR-Cas9 genome editing in Saccharomyces cerevisiae. Stuecker TN, Hood SE, Molina Pineda J, Lenaduwe S, Winter J, Sadhu MJ, Lewis JA. G3 (Bethesda). 2025 Aug 4:jkaf175. doi: 10.1093/g3journal/jkaf175. PubMed 40758833.
Backbone
  Vector backbone: pAG26 (Addgene Plasmid # 35127)
  Backbone manufacturer: John McCusker
  Vector type: Yeast Expression, CRISPR
  Selectable markers: Nourseothricin
Growth in bacteria
  Bacterial resistance: Ampicillin, 100 μg/mL
  Growth temperature: 37°C
  Growth strain: DH5alpha
  Copy number: High Copy
Gene/Insert
  Gene/Insert name: SpCas9 and Ec86 reverse transcriptase
  Species: S. pyogenes (Cas9) and E. coli (Ec86 RT)
  Mutation: Ec86 reverse transcriptase is codon optimized for yeast
  Promoter: GAL1-GAL10
  Cloning method: Ligation Independent Cloning
Resource information
  A portion of this plasmid was derived from a plasmid made by: Hunter Fraser, pZS157 (Addgene Plasmid #114454)
Terms and licenses: Academic/Nonprofit Terms; Industry Terms: Not Available to Industry
Depositor comments: SpCas9 and Ec86 RT were cloned into pAG26 using PfoI (5') and Mph1103I (3') sites (not destroyed during cloning), and HphMX marker was swapped for NatMX . Please visit https://doi.org/10.1101/2024.08.06.606807 for bioRxiv preprint.
How to cite: pCas9-EcRT-GAL-Nat was a gift from Jeffrey Lewis (Addgene plasmid # 232090 ; http://n2t.net/addgene:232090 ; RRID:Addgene_232090)
